Addgene plasmid #24741: p6110 pSG5-HPV31-E8^E2C(HA)
Depositing lab: Peter Howley. Depositing organization: Harvard Medical School. Publication: NCoR1 mediates papillomavirus E8;E2C transcriptional repression. Powell ML, Smith JA, Sowa ME, Harper JW, Iftner T, Stubenrauch F, Howley PM. J Virol. 2010 May;84(9):4451-60. doi: 10.1128/JVI.02390-09. Epub 2010 Feb 24. PubMed 20181716.
Backbone
  Vector backbone: pSG5
  Backbone manufacturer: Stratagene
  Backbone size w/o insert (bp): 4141
  Vector type: Mammalian Expression
Growth in bacteria
  Bacterial resistance: Ampicillin, 100 μg/mL
  Growth temperature: 37°C
  Growth strain: DH5alpha
  Copy number: Unknown
Gene/Insert
  Gene/Insert name: HPV31 E8^E2C (HA) (alt names: E8;E2C; E2 repressor protein)
  Species: HPV31
  Insert size (bp): 517
  Tag / fusion protein: HA tag in hinge region
  Cloning method: Restriction Enzyme; 5′ cloning site EcoRI (unknown if destroyed); 3′ cloning site BamHI (unknown if destroyed)
  Sequencing primers: 5′ T7; 3′ SV40pA-R
Terms and licenses: Academic/Nonprofit Terms; Industry Terms: Not Available to Industry
How to cite: p6110 pSG5-HPV31-E8^E2C(HA) was a gift from Peter Howley (Addgene plasmid # 24741 ; http://n2t.net/addgene:24741 ; RRID:Addgene_24741)
