[The description below was written by a language model from this plasmid's Addgene catalogue record.]
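Description:
p6110 pSG5-HPV31-E8^E2C(HA) is a mammalian expression plasmid built on the commercial pSG5 backbone (about 4.1 kb without insert). It is propagated in E. coli under ampicillin selection; the copy number is listed as unknown. No feature table accompanies the record, so the regulatory elements are not itemised. pSG5 is generally known as a vector that drives inserts from the SV40 early promoter, with an intron and an SV40 polyadenylation signal, plus a T7 promoter upstream of the cloning site for in vitro transcription. The listed sequencing primers (T7 at the 5′ end, an SV40 polyA reverse primer at the 3′ end) are consistent with that layout. No mammalian selection marker is recorded, which fits use in transient transfection.

The insert, roughly 0.5 kb and cloned between EcoRI and BamHI sites, encodes the human papillomavirus type 31 E8^E2C protein, also called the E2 repressor protein. This viral product arises from a spliced transcript that joins the short E8 exon to the C-terminal part of E2. It therefore keeps the hinge and the DNA-binding/dimerisation domain of E2 but lacks the full-length protein's N-terminal transactivation domain. An HA epitope tag has been placed within the hinge region rather than at either terminus, allowing detection or immunoprecipitation with anti-HA antibodies.

The associated publication concerns the role of the cellular corepressor NCoR1 in transcriptional repression by E8^E2C. The plasmid is thus suited to expressing tagged E8^E2C in cultured mammalian cells to study its repressor activity and its interactions with host proteins.
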