>Addgene plasmid #24741 | p6110 pSG5-HPV31-E8^E2C(HA) | addgene partial sequence | sequence record 30723 | 24741 with pCAG-F
ACGACTCACTATAGGGCGAATTCCATGGCAATACTGAAGTGGAAACGCAGCAGATGGTACAGCAGTGACG
AAATATCCTTTGCTGGGATTGTTACAAAGCTACCAACAGCCAACAACACCACCACATCGAATTACCCATA
CGATGTTCCAGATTACGCTTCCGAAACCTGCGCCTTGGGCACCAGTGAAGGTGTGCGGCGGGCGACGACG
TCTACTAAGCGACCAAGAACAGAGCCAGAGCACAGAAACACCCACCACCCCAACAAGTTGTTGCGAGGCG
ACTCCGTGGACAGTGTCAACTGTGGGGTTATCAGTGCAGCTGCATGCACAAACCAAACAAGGGCTGTCAG
TTGTCCTGCAACTACACCTATAATACACTTAAAAGGTGATGCAAATATATTAAAATGTTTAAGATATAGG
CTGTCAAAATATAAACAATTGTATGAACAAGTGTCATCTACATGGCATTGGACATGTACAGATGGAAAAC
ATAAAAATGCTATTGTAACCTTAACATATATAAGTACATCACAAAGAGACGATTTTTTAAATACTGTAAA
AATACCTAACACAGTATCAGTGTCAACAGGATATATGACTATTTAGCCTAATGATTGAACTAAATATTTC
GGATCCAGATCTTATTAAAGCAGAACTTGTTTATTGCAGCTTATAATGGTTACAAATAAAGCAATAGCAT
CACAAATTTCACAAATAAAGCATTTTTTTCACTGCATTCTAGTTGTGGTTTGTCCAAACTCATCAATGTA
TCTTATCATGTCTGGTCGACTCTAGACTCTTCCGCTTCCTCGCTCACTGACTCGCTGCGCTCGGTCGTTC
GGCTGCGGCGAGCGGTATCAGCTCACTCAAAGGCGGTAATACGGTTATCCACAGAATCAGGGGATAACGC
AGGAAAGAACATGTGAGC
