>Addgene plasmid #24741 | p6110 pSG5-HPV31-E8^E2C(HA) | addgene partial sequence | sequence record 30724 | 24741 with T7
CGCAGCAGATGGTACAGCAGTGACGAAATATCCTTTGCTGGGATTGTTACAAAGCTACCAACAGCCAACA
ACACCACCACATCGAATTACCCATACGATGTTCCAGATTACGCTTCCGAAACCTGCGCCTTGGGCACCAG
TGAAGGTGTGCGGCGGGCGACGACGTCTACTAAGCGACCAAGAACAGAGCCAGAGCACAGAAACACCCAC
CACCCCAACAAGTTGTTGCGAGGCGACTCCGTGGACAGTGTCAACTGTGGGGTTATCAGTGCAGCTGCAT
GCACAAACCAAACAAGGGCTGTCAGTTGTCCTGCAACTACACCTATAATACACTTAAAAGGTGATGCAAA
TATATTAAAATGTTTAAGATATAGGCTGTCAAAATATAAACAATTGTATGAACAAGTGTCATCTACATGG
CATTGGACATGTACAGATGGAAAACATAAAAATGCTATTGTAACCTTAACATATATAAGTACATCACAAA
GAGACGATTTTTTAAATACTGTAAAAATACCTAACACAGTATCAGTGTCAACAGGATATATGACTATTTA
GCCTAATGATTGAACTAAATATTTCGGATCCAGATCTTATTAAAGCAGAACTTGTTTATTGCAGCTTATA
ATGGTTACAAATAAAGCAATAGCATCACAAATTTCACAAATAAAGCATTTTTTTCACTGCATTCTAGTTG
TGGTTTGTCCAAACTCATCAATGTATCTTATCATGTCTGGTCGACTCTAGACTCTTCCGCTTCCTCGCTC
ACTGACTCGCTGCGCTCGGTCGTTCGGCTGCGGCGAGCGGTATCAGCTCACTCAAAGGCGGTATTACGGT
TATCCACAGAATCAGGGGATAACGCAGGAAAGAACATGTGAGCAAAAGGCCAGCAAAA
